>Addgene plasmid #87117 | pAAV-Ai14-HITI | depositor full sequence | sequence record 169996 | Full Sequence
CCTGCAGGCAGCTGCGCGCTCGCTCGCTCACTGAGGCCGCCCGGGCGTCGGGCGACCTTTGGTCGCCCGG
CCTCAGTGAGCGAGCGAGCGCGCAGAGAGGGAGTGGCCAACTCCATCACTAGGGGTTCCTGCGGCCGCAC
GCGTAAGGTCGGGCAGGAAGAGGGCCTATTTCCCATGATTCCTTCATATTTGCATATACGATACAAGGCT
GTTAGAGAGATAATTAGAATTAATTTGACTGTAAACACAAAGATATTAGTACAAAATACGTGACGTAGAA
AGTAATAATTTCTTGGGTAGTTTGCAGTTTTAAAATTATGTTTTAAAATGGACTATCATATGCTTACCGT
AACTTGAAAGTATTTCGATTTCTTGGCTTTATATATCTTGTGGAAAGGACGAAACACCGAGGAACTTCTT
AGGGCCCGGTTTTAGAGCTAGAAATAGCAAGTTAAAATAAGGCTAGTCCGTTATCAACTTGAAAAAGTGG
CACCGAGTCGGTGCTTTTTTTCTAGACCCAGCTTTCTTGTACAAAGTTGGCGTTTAAACCCCCGGGCGCG
ACTATAGAGGAACTTCTTAGGGCCCGCGGGCCACCATGGTGAGCAAGGGCGAGGAGCTGTTCACCGGGGT
GGTGCCCATCCTGGTCGAGCTGGACGGCGACGTAAACGGCCACAAGTTCAGCGTGTCCGGCGAGGGCGAG
GGCGATGCCACCTACGGCAAGCTGACCCTGAAGTTCATCTGCACCACCGGCAAGCTGCCCGTGCCCTGGC
CCACCCTCGTGACCACCCTGACCTACGGCGTGCAGTGCTTCAGCCGCTACCCCGACCACATGAAGCAGCA
CGACTTCTTCAAGTCCGCCATGCCCGAAGGCTACGTCCAGGAGCGCACCATCTTCTTCAAGGACGACGGC
AACTACAAGACCCGCGCCGAGGTGAAGTTCGAGGGCGACACCCTGGTGAACCGCATCGAGCTGAAGGGCA
TCGACTTCAAGGAGGACGGCAACATCCTGGGGCACAAGCTGGAGTACAACTACAACAGCCACAACGTCTA
TATCATGGCCGACAAGCAGAAGAACGGCATCAAGGTGAACTTCAAGATCCGCCACAACATCGAGGACGGC
AGCGTGCAGCTCGCCGACCACTACCAGCAGAACACCCCCATCGGCGACGGCCCCGTGCTGCTGCCCGACA
ACCACTACCTGAGCACCCAGTCCGCCCTGAGCAAAGACCCCAACGAGAAGCGCGATCACATGGTCCTGCT
GGAGTTCGTGACCGCCGCCGGGATCACTCTCGGCATGGACGAGCTGTACAAGTCCGGACTCAGATCTGAT
CCAAAAAAGAAGAGAAAGGTAGATCCAAAAAAGAAGAGAAAGGTAGATCCAAAAAAGAAGAGAAAGGTAT
AAAAGCTTCGAGGAATTCGAAGCTTCTAGGTACCAGATATCAGGATCCTGGCCAGCTAGCTAGGTAGCTA
GATCTTTTTCCCTCTGCCAAAAATTATGGGGACATCATGAAGCCCCTTGAGCATCTGACTTCTGGCTAAT
AAAGGAAATTTATTTTCATTGCAATAGTGTGTTGGAATTTTTTGTGTCTCTCACTCGGAAGGACATATGG
GAGGGCAAATCATTTAAAACATCAGAATGAGTATTTGGTTTAGAGTTTGGCAACATATGCCCATATGCTG
GCTGCCATGAACAAAGGTTGGCTATAAAGAGGTCATCAGTATATGAAACAGCCCCCTGCTGTCCATTCCT
TATTCCATAGAAAAGCCTTGACTTGAGGTTAGATTTTTTTTATATTTTGTTTTGTGTTATTTTTTTCTTT
AACATCCCTAAAATTTTCCTTACATGTTTTACTAGCCAGATTTTTCCTCCTCTCCTGACTACTCCCAGTC
ATAGCTGTCCCTCTTCTCTTATGGAGATCCCTCGACCGATCCGCTGCATTAATGAATCGGCCAACGCGCG
GGGAGAGGCGGTTTGCGTATTGGGCGCTCTTCGAGGAACTTCTTAGGGCCCGCGGACGCGTAAGCTTTGC
AAAGATGGATAAAGTTTTAAACAGAGAGGAATCTTTGCAGCTAATGGACCTTCTAGGTCTTGAAAGGAGT
GGGAATTGGCTCCGGTGCCCGTCAGTGGGCAGAGCGCACATCGCCCACAGTCCCCGAGAAGTTGGGGGGA
GGGGTCGGCAATTGAACCGGTGCCTAGAGAAGGTGGCGCGGGGTAAACTGGGAAAGTGATGTCGTGTACT
GGCTCCGCCTTTTTCCCGAGGGTGGGGGAGAACCGTATATAAGTGCAGTAGTCGCCGTGAACGTTCTTTT
TCGCAACGGGTTTGCCGCCAGAACACAGGTAAGTGCCGTGTGTGGTTCCCGCGGGCCTGGCCTCTTTACG
GGTTATGGCCCTTGCGTGCCTTGAATTACTTCCACTGGCTGCAGTACGTGATTCTTGATCCCGAGCTTCG
GGTTGGAAGTGGGTGGGAGAGTTCGAGGCCTTGCGCTTAAGGAGCCCCTTCGCCTCGTGCTTGAGTTGAG
GCCTGGCCTGGGCGCTGGGGCCGCCGCGTGCGAATCTGGTGGCACCTTCGCGCCTGTCTCGCTGCTTTCG
ATAAGTCTCTAGCCATTTAAAATTTTTGATGACCTGCTGCGACGCTTTTTTTCTGGCAAGATAGTCTTGT
AAATGCGGGCCAAGATCTGCACACTGGTATTTCGGTTTTTGGGGCCGCGGGCGGCGACGGGGCCCGTGCG
TCCCAGCGCACATGTTCGGCGAGGCGGGGCCTGCGAGCGCGGCCACCGAGAATCGGACGGGGGTAGTCTC
AAGCTGGCCGGCCTGCTCTGGTGCCTGGCCTCGCGCCGCCGTGTATCGCCCCGCCCTGGGCGGCAAGGCT
GGCCCGGTCGGCACCAGTTGCGTGAGCGGAAAGATGGCCGCTTCCCGGCCCTGCTGCAGGGAGCTCAAAA
TGGAGGACGCGGCGCTCGGGAGAGCGGGCGGGTGAGTCACCCACACAAAGGAAAAGGGCCTTTCCGTCCT
CAGCCGTCGCTTCATGTGACTCCACGGAGTACCGGGCGCCGTCCAGGCACCTCGATTAGTTCTCGAGCTT
TTGGAGTACGTCGTCTTTAGGTTGGGGGGAGGGGTTTTATGCGATGGAGTTTCCCCACACTGAGTGGGTG
GAGACTGAAGTTAGGCCAGCTTGGCACTTGATGTAATTCTCCTTGGAATTTGCCCTTTTTGAGTTTGGAT
CTTGGTTCATTCTCAAGCCTCAGACAGTGGTTCAAAGTTTTTTTCTTCCATTTCAGGTGTCGTGAGGTAC
CGGATCCTCTAGAGTCGACGCCACCATGGCATATCCGTATGATGTGCCGGATTATGCGGTGAGCAAGGGC
GAGGAGGATAACATGGCCATCATCAAGGAGTTCATGCGCTTCAAGGTGCACATGGAGGGCTCCGTGAACG
GCCACGAGTTCGAGATCGAGGGCGAGGGCGAGGGCCGCCCCTACGAGGGCACCCAGACCGCCAAGCTGAA
GGTGACCAAGGGTGGCCCCCTGCCCTTCGCCTGGGACATCCTGTCCCCTCAGTTCATGTACGGCTCCAAG
GCCTACGTGAAGCACCCCGCCGACATCCCCGACTACTTGAAGCTGTCCTTCCCCGAGGGCTTCAAGTGGG
AGCGCGTGATGAACTTCGAGGACGGCGGCGTGGTGACCGTGACCCAGGACTCCTCCCTGCAGGACGGCGA
GTTCATCTACAAGGTGAAGCTGCGCGGCACCAACTTCCCCTCCGACGGCCCCGTAATGCAGAAGAAGACC
ATGGGCTGGGAGGCCTCCTCCGAGCGGATGTACCCCGAGGACGGCGCCCTGAAGGGCGAGATCAAGCAGA
GGCTGAAGCTGAAGGACGGCGGCCACTACGACGCTGAGGTCAAGACCACCTACAAGGCCAAGAAGCCCGT
GCAGCTGCCCGGCGCCTACAACGTCAACATCAAGTTGGACATCACCTCCCACAACGAGGACTACACCATC
GTGGAACAGTACGAACGCGCCGAGGGCCGCCACTCCACCGGCGGCATGGACGAGCTGTACAAGTCCGGAC
TCAGATCTCGAGAGGAGGAGGAGGAGACAGACAGCAGGATGCCCCACCTCGACAGCCCCGGCAGCTCCCA
GCCGAGACGCTCCTTCCTCTCAAGGGTGATCAGGGCAGCGCTACCGTTGCAGCTGCTTCTGCTGCTGCTG
CTGCTCCTGGCCTGCCTGCTACCTGCCTCTGAAGATGACTACAGCTGCACCCAGGCCAACAACTTTGCCC
GATCCTTCTACCCCATGCTGCGGTACACCAACGGGCCACCTCCCACCTAGGAATTCAATAAAAGATCTTT
ATTTTCATTAGATCTGTGTGTTGGTTTTTTGTGTGCACGTGCGGACCGAGCGGCCGCAGGAACCCCTAGT
GATGGAGTTGGCCACTCCCTCTCTGCGCGCTCGCTCGCTCACTGAGGCCGGGCGACCAAAGGTCGCCCGA
CGCCCGGGCTTTGCCCGGGCGGCCTCAGTGAGCGAGCGAGCGCGCAGCTGCCTGCAGGGGCGCCTGATGC
GGTATTTTCTCCTTACGCATCTGTGCGGTATTTCACACCGCATA
[142 nt withheld, positions 4595-4736]
C
[141 nt withheld, positions 4738-4878]
CCTTTGACGTTGGAGTCCACGTTCTTT
[37 nt withheld, positions 4906-4942]
ACCCTATCTCGGGCTATTCTTTTGATTTATAAGGGATTTTGCCGATTTCGGCCTATTGGTTAAAAAATGA
GCTGATTTAACAAAAATTTAACGCGAATTTTAACAAAATATTAACGTTTACAATTTTATGGTGCACTCTC
AGTACAATCTGCTCTGATGCCGCATAGTTAAGCCAGCCCCGACACCCGCCAACACCCGCTGACGCGCCCT
GACGGGCTTGTCTGCTCCCGGCATCCGCTTACAGACAAGCTGTGACCGTCTCCGGGAGCTGCATGTGTCA
GAGGTTTTCACCGTCATCACCGAAACGCGCGAGACGAAAGGGCCTCGTGATACGCCTATTTTTATAGGTT
AATGTCATGATAATAATGGTTTCTTAGACGTCAGGTGGCACTTTTCGGGGAAATGTGCGCGGAACCCCTA
TTTGTTTATTTTTCTAAATACATTCAAATATGTATCCGCTCATGAGACAATAACCCTGATAAATGCTTCA
ATAATATTGAAAAAGGAAGAGTATGAGTATTCAACATTTCCGTGTCGCCCTTATTCCCTTTTTTGCGGCA
TTTTGCCTTCCTGTTTTTGCTCACCCAGAAACGCTGGTGAAAGTAAAAGATGCTGAAGATCAGTTGGGTG
CACGAGTGGGTTACATCGAACTGGATCTCAACAGCGGTAAGATCCTTGAGAGTTTTCGCCCCGAAGAACG
TTTTCCAATGATGAGCACTTTTAAAGTTCTGCTATGTGGCGCGGTATTATCCCGTATTGACGCCGGGCAA
GAGCAACTCGGTCGCCGCATACACTATTCTCAGAATGACTTGGTTGAGTACTCACCAGTCACAGAAAAGC
ATCTTACGGATGGCATGACAGTAAGAGAATTATGCAGTGCTGCCATAACCATGAGTGATAACACTGCGGC
CAACTTACTTCTGACAACGATCGGAGGACCGAAGGAGCTAACCGCTTTTTTGCACAACATGGGGGATCAT
GTAACTCGCCTTGATCGTTGGGAACCGGAGCTGAATGAAGCCATACCAAACGACGAGCGTGACACCACGA
TGCCTGTAGCAATGGCAACAACGTTGCGCAAACTATTAACTGGCGAACTACTTACTCTAGCTTCCCGGCA
ACAATTAATAGACTGGATGGAGGCGGATAAAGTTGCAGGACCACTTCTGCGCTCGGCCCTTCCGGCTGGC
TGGTTTATTGCTGATAAATCTGGAGCCGGTGAGCGTGGGTCTCGCGGTATCATTGCAGCACTGGGGCCAG
ATGGTAAGCCCTCCCGTATCGTAGTTATCTACACGACGGGGAGTCAGGCAACTATGGATGAACGAAATAG
ACAGATCGCTGAGATAGGTGCCTCACTGATTAAGCATTGGTAACTGTCAGACCAAGTTTACTCATATATA
CTTTAGATTGATTTAAAACTTCATTTTTAATTTAAAAGGATCTAGGTGAAGATCCTTTTTGATAATCTCA
TGACCAAAATCCCTTAACGTGAGTTTTCGTTCCACTGAGCGTCAGACCCCGTAGAAAAGATCAAAGGATC
TTCTTGAGATCCTTTTTTTCTGCGCGTAATCTGCTGCTTGCAAACAAAAAAACCACCGCTACCAGCGGTG
GTTTGTTTGCCGGATCAAGAGCTACCAACTCTTTTTCCGAAGGTAACTGGCTTCAGCAGAGCGCAGATAC
CAAATACTGTCCTTCTAGTGTAGCCGTAGTTAGGCCACCACTTCAAGAACTCTGTAGCACCGCCTACATA
CCTCGCTCTGCTAATCCTGTTACCAGTGGCTGCTGCCAGTGGCGATAAGTCGTGTCTTACCGGGTTGGAC
TCAAGACGATAGTTACCGGATAAGGCGCAGCGGTCGGGCTGAACGGGGGGTTCGTGCACACAGCCCAGCT
TGGAGCGAACGACCTACACCGAACTGAGATACCTACAGCGTGAGCTATGAGAAAGCGCCACGCTTCCCGA
AGGGAGAAAGGCGGACAGGTATCCGGTAAGCGGCAGGGTCGGAACAGGAGAGCGCACGAGGGAGCTTCCA
GGGGGAAACGCCTGGTATCTTTATAGTCCTGTCGGGTTTCGCCACCTCTGACTTGAGCGTCGATTTTTGT
GATGCTCGTCAGGGGGGCGGAGCCTATGGAAAAACGCCAGCAACGCGGCCTTTTTACGGTTCCTGGCCTT
TTGCTGGCCTTTTGCTCACATGT
Features (pLannotate 1.2.2; 27 found; start..end, strand, type, name):
     12..39      +  repeat_region  AAV2 ITR (fragment): inverted terminal repeat of adeno-associated virus serotype 2 inverted
     68..95      +  repeat_region  AAV2 ITR (fragment): inverted terminal repeat of adeno-associated virus serotype 2 inverted
    160..400     +  promoter       U6 promoter: RNA polymerase III promoter for human U6 snRNA
    429..504     +  misc_RNA       gRNA scaffold: guide RNA scaffold for the Streptococcus pyogenes CRISPR/Cas9 system
    516..537     -  protein_bind   attB2 (fragment): mutant version of attB; recombination site for the Gateway® BP reaction BP Clonase™
    596..1312    +  CDS            EGFP: EGFP is a basic (constitutively fluorescent) green fluorescent protein published in 1996, derived from Aequorea victoria. It is reported to be a rapidly-maturing weak dimer with moderate acid sensitivity.
   1331..1351    +  CDS            SV40 NLS: nuclear localization signal of SV40 (simian virus 40) large T antigen
   1355..1375    +  CDS            SV40 NLS: nuclear localization signal of SV40 (simian virus 40) large T antigen
   1379..1399    +  CDS            SV40 NLS: nuclear localization signal of SV40 (simian virus 40) large T antigen
   1538..1593    +  polyA_signal   β-globin poly(A) signal: rabbit β-globin polyadenylation signal (Gil and Proudfoot, 1987)
   1895..1987    -  CDS            lacI (fragment): LACI_ECOLI - Experimental evidence at protein level: Swiss-Prot protein existence level 1. Repressor of the lactose operon. Binds allolactose as an inducer. From Escherichia coli (strain K12).
   2035..2101    +  CDS            small t antigen (fragment): SV40 (simian virus 40) small t antigen
   2127..2338    +  promoter       EF-1α core promoter: core promoter for human elongation factor EF-1α
   2339..2447    +  intron         EF-1α intron A (fragment): intron upstream of the start codon of human EF-1α
   3073..3276    +  intron         EF-1α intron A: truncated intron upstream of the start codon of human EF-1α
   3292..3309    +  misc_feature   MCS (fragment): pUC18/19 multiple cloning site
   3348..4054    +  CDS            mCherry (fragment): monomeric derivative of DsRed fluorescent protein (Shaner et al., 2004) mammalian codon-optimized
   4045..4317    +  CDS            SYNE3 (fragment): SYNE3_HUMAN - Also known as C14orf139 From Homo sapiens (Human).
   4327..4375    +  polyA_signal   poly(A) signal: synthetic polyadenylation signal
   4398..4538    +  repeat_region  AAV2 ITR: inverted terminal repeat of adeno-associated virus serotype 2 inverted
   4543..4594    -  misc_feature   bom (fragment): basis of mobility region from pBR322
   4613..4993    +  rep_origin     M13 ori (sequence partly withheld): M13 bacteriophage origin of replication; arrow indicates direction of (+) strand synthesis
   5069..5118    -  misc_feature   bom (fragment): basis of mobility region from pBR322
   5220..5255    -  CDS            rop (fragment): Rop protein, which maintains plasmids at low copy number; rop
   5350..5454    +  promoter       AmpR promoter: bla
   5455..6315    +  CDS            AmpR: β-lactamase; bla; confers resistance to ampicillin, carbenicillin, and related antibiotics
   6486..7074    +  rep_origin     ori: high-copy-number ColE1/pMB1/pBR322/pUC origin of replication
