>Addgene plasmid #87117 | pAAV-Ai14-HITI | addgene full sequence | sequence record 174873 | Addgene NGS Result
CCTGCAGGCAGCTGCGCGCTCGCTCGCTCACTGAGGCCGCCCGGGCGTCGGGCGACCTTTGGTCGCCCGG
CCTCAGTGAGCGAGCGAGCGCGCAGAGAGGGAGTGGCCAACTCCATCACTAGGGGTTCCTGCGGCCGCAC
GCGTAAGGTCGGGCAGGAAGAGGGCCTATTTCCCATGATTCCTTCATATTTGCATATACGATACAAGGCT
GTTAGAGAGATAATTAGAATTAATTTGACTGTAAACACAAAGATATTAGTACAAAATACGTGACGTAGAA
AGTAATAATTTCTTGGGTAGTTTGCAGTTTTAAAATTATGTTTTAAAATGGACTATCATATGCTTACCGT
AACTTGAAAGTATTTCGATTTCTTGGCTTTATATATCTTGTGGAAAGGACGAAACACCGAGGAACTTCTT
AGGGCCCGGTTTTAGAGCTAGAAATAGCAAGTTAAAATAAGGCTAGTCCGTTATCAACTTGAAAAAGTGG
CACCGAGTCGGTGCTTTTTTTCTAGACCCAGCTTTCTTGTACAAAGTTGGCGTTTAAACCCCCGGGCGCG
ACTATAGAGGAACTTCTTAGGGCCCGCGGGCCACCATGGTGAGCAAGGGCGAGGAGCTGTTCACCGGGGT
GGTGCCCATCCTGGTCGAGCTGGACGGCGACGTAAACGGCCACAAGTTCAGCGTGTCCGGCGAGGGCGAG
GGCGATGCCACCTACGGCAAGCTGACCCTGAAGTTCATCTGCACCACCGGCAAGCTGCCCGTGCCCTGGC
CCACCCTCGTGACCACCCTGACCTACGGCGTGCAGTGCTTCAGCCGCTACCCCGACCACATGAAGCAGCA
CGACTTCTTCAAGTCCGCCATGCCCGAAGGCTACGTCCAGGAGCGCACCATCTTCTTCAAGGACGACGGC
AACTACAAGACCCGCGCCGAGGTGAAGTTCGAGGGCGACACCCTGGTGAACCGCATCGAGCTGAAGGGCA
TCGACTTCAAGGAGGACGGCAACATCCTGGGGCACAAGCTGGAGTACAACTACAACAGCCACAACGTCTA
TATCATGGCCGACAAGCAGAAGAACGGCATCAAGGTGAACTTCAAGATCCGCCACAACATCGAGGACGGC
AGCGTGCAGCTCGCCGACCACTACCAGCAGAACACCCCCATCGGCGACGGCCCCGTGCTGCTGCCCGACA
ACCACTACCTGAGCACCCAGTCCGCCCTGAGCAAAGACCCCAACGAGAAGCGCGATCACATGGTCCTGCT
GGAGTTCGTGACCGCCGCCGGGATCACTCTCGGCATGGACGAGCTGTACAAGTCCGGACTCAGATCTGAT
CCAAAAAAGAAGAGAAAGGTAGATCCAAAAAAGAAGAGAAAGGTAGATCCAAAAAAGAAGAGAAAGGTAT
AAAAGCTTCGAGGAATTCGAAGCTTCTAGGTACCAGATATCAGGATCCTGGCCAGCTAGCTAGGTAGCTA
GATCTTTTTCCCTCTGCCAAAAATTATGGGGACATCATGAAGCCCCTTGAGCATCTGACTTCTGGCTAAT
AAAGGAAATTTATTTTCATTGCAATAGTGTGTTGGAATTTTTTGTGTCTCTCACTCGGAAGGACATATGG
GAGGGCAAATCATTTAAAACATCAGAATGAGTATTTGGTTTAGAGTTTGGCAACATATGCCCATATGCTG
GCTGCCATGAACAAAGGTTGGCTATAAAGAGGTCATCAGTATATGAAACAGCCCCCTGCTGTCCATTCCT
TATTCCATAGAAAAGCCTTGACTTGAGGTTAGATTTTTTTTATATTTTGTTTTGTGTTATTTTTTTCTTT
AACATCCCTAAAATTTTCCTTACATGTTTTACTAGCCAGATTTTTCCTCCTCTCCTGACTACTCCCAGTC
ATAGCTGTCCCTCTTCTCTTATGGAGATCCCTCGACCGATCCGCTGCATTAATGAATCGGCCAACGCGCG
GGGAGAGGCGGTTTGCGTATTGGGCGCTCTTCGAGGAACTTCTTAGGGCCCGCGGACGCGTAAGCTTTGC
AAAGATGGATAAAGTTTTAAACAGAGAGGAATCTTTGCAGCTAATGGACCTTCTAGGTCTTGAAAGGAGT
GGGAATTGGCTCCGGTGCCCGTCAGTGGGCAGAGCGCACATCGCCCACAGTCCCCGAGAAGTTGGGGGGA
GGGGTCGGCAATTGAACCGGTGCCTAGAGAAGGTGGCGCGGGGTAAACTGGGAAAGTGATGTCGTGTACT
GGCTCCGCCTTTTTCCCGAGGGTGGGGGAGAACCGTATATAAGTGCAGTAGTCGCCGTGAACGTTCTTTT
TCGCAACGGGTTTGCCGCCAGAACACAGGTAAGTGCCGTGTGTGGTTCCCGCGGGCCTGGCCTCTTTACG
GGTTATGGCCCTTGCGTGCCTTGAATTACTTCCACCTGGCTGCAGTACGTGATTCTTGATCCCGAGCTTC
GGGTTGGAAGTGGGTGGGAGAGTTCGAGGCCTTGCGCTTAAGGAGCCCCTTCGCCTCGTGCTTGAGTTGA
GGCCTGGCCTGGGCGCTGGGGCCGCCGCGTGCGAATCTGGTGGCACCTTCGCGCCTGTCTCGCTGCTTTC
GATAAGTCTCTAGCCATTTAAAATTTTTGATGACCTGCTGCGACGCTTTTTTTCTGGCAAGATAGTCTTG
TAAATGCGGGCCAAGATCTGCACACTGGTATTTCGGTTTTTGGGGCCGCGGGCGGCGACGGGGCCCGTGC
GTCCCAGCGCACATGTTCGGCGAGGCGGGGCCTGCGAGCGCGGCCACCGAGAATCGGACGGGGGTAGTCT
CAAGCTGGCCGGCCTGCTCTGGTGCCTGGCCTCGCGCCGCCGTGTATCGCCCCGCCCTGGGCGGCAAGGC
TGGCCCGGTCGGCACCAGTTGCGTGAGCGGAAAGATGGCCGCTTCCCGGCCCTGCTGCAGGGAGCTCAAA
ATGGAGGACGCGGCGCTCGGGAGAGCGGGCGGGTGAGTCACCCACACAAAGGAAAAGGGCCTTTCCGTCC
TCAGCCGTCGCTTCATGTGACTCCACGGAGTACCGGGCGCCGTCCAGGCACCTCGATTAGTTCTCGAGCT
TTTGGAGTACGTCGTCTTTAGGTTGGGGGGAGGGGTTTTATGCGATGGAGTTTCCCCACACTGAGTGGGT
GGAGACTGAAGTTAGGCCAGCTTGGCACTTGATGTAATTCTCCTTGGAATTTGCCCTTTTTGAGTTTGGA
TCTTGGTTCATTCTCAAGCCTCAGACAGTGGTTCAAAGTTTTTTTCTTCCATTTCAGGTGTCGTGAGGTA
CCGGATCCTCTAGAGTCGACGCCACCATGGCATATCCGTATGATGTGCCGGATTATGCGGTGAGCAAGGG
CGAGGAGGATAACATGGCCATCATCAAGGAGTTCATGCGCTTCAAGGTGCACATGGAGGGCTCCGTGAAC
GGCCACGAGTTCGAGATCGAGGGCGAGGGCGAGGGCCGCCCCTACGAGGGCACCCAGACCGCCAAGCTGA
AGGTGACCAAGGGTGGCCCCCTGCCCTTCGCCTGGGACATCCTGTCCCCTCAGTTCATGTACGGCTCCAA
GGCCTACGTGAAGCACCCCGCCGACATCCCCGACTACTTGAAGCTGTCCTTCCCCGAGGGCTTCAAGTGG
GAGCGCGTGATGAACTTCGAGGACGGCGGCGTGGTGACCGTGACCCAGGACTCCTCCCTGCAGGACGGCG
AGTTCATCTACAAGGTGAAGCTGCGCGGCACCAACTTCCCCTCCGACGGCCCCGTAATGCAGAAGAAGAC
CATGGGCTGGGAGGCCTCCTCCGAGCGGATGTACCCCGAGGACGGCGCCCTGAAGGGCGAGATCAAGCAG
AGGCTGAAGCTGAAGGACGGCGGCCACTACGACGCTGAGGTCAAGACCACCTACAAGGCCAAGAAGCCCG
TGCAGCTGCCCGGCGCCTACAACGTCAACATCAAGTTGGACATCACCTCCCACAACGAGGACTACACCAT
CGTGGAACAGTACGAACGCGCCGAGGGCCGCCACTCCACCGGCGGCATGGACGAGCTGTACAAGTCCGGA
CTCAGATCTCGAGAGGAGGAGGAGGAGACAGACAGCAGGATGCCCCACCTCGACAGCCCCGGCAGCTCCC
AGCCGAGACGCTCCTTCCTCTCAAGGGTGATCAGGGCAGCGCTACCGTTGCAGCTGCTTCTGCTGCTGCT
GCTGCTCCTGGCCTGCCTGCTACCTGCCTCTGAAGATGACTACAGCTGCACCCAGGCCAACAACTTTGCC
CGATCCTTCTACCCCATGCTGCGGTACACCAACGGGCCACCTCCCACCTAGGAATTCAATAAAAGATCTT
TATTTTCATTAGATCTGTGTGTTGGTTTTTTGTGTGCACGTGCGGACCGAGCGGCCGCAGGAACCCCTAG
TGATGGAGTTGGCCACTCCCTCTCTGCGCGCTCGCTCGCTCACTGAGGCCGGGCGACCAAAGGTCGCCCG
ACGCCCGGGCTTTGCCCGGGCGGCCTCAGTGAGCGAGCGAGCGCGCAGCTGCCTGCAGGGGCGCCTGATG
CGGTATTTTCTCCTTACGCATCTGTGCGGTATTTCACACCGCATA
[95 nt withheld, positions 4596-4690]
T
[46 nt withheld, positions 4692-4737]
C
[141 nt withheld, positions 4739-4879]
CCTTTGACGTTGGAGTCCACGTTCTTT
[37 nt withheld, positions 4907-4943]
ACTCTATCTCGGGCTATTCTTTTGATTTATAAGGGATTTTGCCGATTTCGGTCTATTGGTTAAAAAATGA
GCTGATTTAACAAAAATTTAACGCGAATTTTAACAAAATATTAACGTTTACAATTTTATGGTGCACTCTC
AGTACAATCTGCTCTGATGCCGCATAGTTAAGCCAGCCCCGACACCCGCCAACACCCGCTGACGCGCCCT
GACGGGCTTGTCTGCTCCCGGCATCCGCTTACAGACAAGCTGTGACCGTCTCCGGGAGCTGCATGTGTCA
GAGGTTTTCACCGTCATCACCGAAACGCGCGAGACGAAAGGGCCTCGTGATACGCCTATTTTTATAGGTT
AATGTCATGATAATAATGGTTTCTTAGACGTCAGGTGGCACTTTTCGGGGAAATGTGCGCGGAACCCCTA
TTTGTTTATTTTTCTAAATACATTCAAATATGTATCCGCTCATGAGACAATAACCCTGATAAATGCTTCA
ATAATATTGAAAAAGGAAGAGTATGAGTATTCAACATTTCCGTGTCGCCCTTATTCCCTTTTTTGCGGCA
TTTTGCCTTCCTGTTTTTGCTCACCCAGAAACGCTGGTGAAAGTAAAAGATGCTGAAGATCAGTTGGGTG
CACGAGTGGGTTACATCGAACTGGATCTCAACAGCGGTAAGATCCTTGAGAGTTTTCGCCCCGAAGAACG
TTTTCCAATGATGAGCACTTTTAAAGTTCTGCTATGTGGCGCGGTATTATCCCGTATTGACGCCGGGCAA
GAGCAACTCGGTCGCCGCATACACTATTCTCAGAATGACTTGGTTGAGTACTCACCAGTCACAGAAAAGC
ATCTTACGGATGGCATGACAGTAAGAGAATTATGCAGTGCTGCCATAACCATGAGTGATAACACTGCGGC
CAACTTACTTCTGACAACGATCGGAGGACCGAAGGAGCTAACCGCTTTTTTGCACAACATGGGGGATCAT
GTAACTCGCCTTGATCGTTGGGAACCGGAGCTGAATGAAGCCATACCAAACGACGAGCGTGACACCACGA
TGCCTGTAGCAATGGCAACAACGTTGCGCAAACTATTAACTGGCGAACTACTTACTCTAGCTTCCCGGCA
ACAATTAATAGACTGGATGGAGGCGGATAAAGTTGCAGGACCACTTCTGCGCTCGGCCCTTCCGGCTGGC
TGGTTTATTGCTGATAAATCTGGAGCCGGTGAGCGTGGGTCTCGCGGTATCATTGCAGCACTGGGGCCAG
ATGGTAAGCCCTCCCGTATCGTAGTTATCTACACGACGGGGAGTCAGGCAACTATGGATGAACGAAATAG
ACAGATCGCTGAGATAGGTGCCTCACTGATTAAGCATTGGTAACTGTCAGACCAAGTTTACTCATATATA
CTTTAGATTGATTTAAAACTTCATTTTTAATTTAAAAGGATCTAGGTGAAGATCCTTTTTGATAATCTCA
TGACCAAAATCCCTTAACGTGAGTTTTCGTTCCACTGAGCGTCAGACCCCGTAGAAAAGATCAAAGGATC
TTCTTGAGATCCTTTTTTTCTGCGCGTAATCTGCTGCTTGCAAACAAAAAAACCACCGCTACCAGCGGTG
GTTTGTTTGCCGGATCAAGAGCTACCAACTCTTTTTCCGAAGGTAACTGGCTTCAGCAGAGCGCAGATAC
CAAATACTGTTCTTCTAGTGTAGCCGTAGTTAGGCCACCACTTCAAGAACTCTGTAGCACCGCCTACATA
CCTCGCTCTGCTAATCCTGTTACCAGTGGCTGCTGCCAGTGGCGATAAGTCGTGTCTTACCGGGTTGGAC
TCAAGACGATAGTTACCGGATAAGGCGCAGCGGTCGGGCTGAACGGGGGGTTCGTGCACACAGCCCAGCT
TGGAGCGAACGACCTACACCGAACTGAGATACCTACAGCGTGAGCTATGAGAAAGCGCCACGCTTCCCGA
AGGGAGAAAGGCGGACAGGTATCCGGTAAGCGGCAGGGTCGGAACAGGAGAGCGCACGAGGGAGCTTCCA
GGGGGAAACGCCTGGTATCTTTATAGTCCTGTCGGGTTTCGCCACCTCTGACTTGAGCGTCGATTTTTGT
GATGCTCGTCAGGGGGGCGGAGCCTATGGAAAAACGCCAGCAACGCGGCCTTTTTACGGTTCCTGGCCTT
TTGCTGGCCTTTTGCTCACATGT
Features (pLannotate 1.2.2; 25 found; start..end, strand, type, name):
     12..39      +  repeat_region  AAV2 ITR (fragment): inverted terminal repeat of adeno-associated virus serotype 2 inverted
     68..95      +  repeat_region  AAV2 ITR (fragment): inverted terminal repeat of adeno-associated virus serotype 2 inverted
    160..400     +  promoter       U6 promoter: RNA polymerase III promoter for human U6 snRNA
    429..504     +  misc_RNA       gRNA scaffold: guide RNA scaffold for the Streptococcus pyogenes CRISPR/Cas9 system
    516..537     -  protein_bind   attB2 (fragment): mutant version of attB; recombination site for the Gateway® BP reaction BP Clonase™
    596..1312    +  CDS            EGFP: EGFP is a basic (constitutively fluorescent) green fluorescent protein published in 1996, derived from Aequorea victoria. It is reported to be a rapidly-maturing weak dimer with moderate acid sensitivity.
   1331..1351    +  CDS            SV40 NLS: nuclear localization signal of SV40 (simian virus 40) large T antigen
   1355..1375    +  CDS            SV40 NLS: nuclear localization signal of SV40 (simian virus 40) large T antigen
   1379..1399    +  CDS            SV40 NLS: nuclear localization signal of SV40 (simian virus 40) large T antigen
   1538..1593    +  polyA_signal   β-globin poly(A) signal: rabbit β-globin polyadenylation signal (Gil and Proudfoot, 1987)
   1895..1987    -  CDS            lacI (fragment): LACI_ECOLI - Experimental evidence at protein level: Swiss-Prot protein existence level 1. Repressor of the lactose operon. Binds allolactose as an inducer. From Escherichia coli (strain K12).
   2035..2101    +  CDS            small t antigen (fragment): SV40 (simian virus 40) small t antigen
   2108..3286    +  promoter       EF-1α promoter: strong constitutive promoter for human elongation factor EF-1α
   3293..3310    +  misc_feature   MCS (fragment): pUC18/19 multiple cloning site
   3349..4055    +  CDS            mCherry (fragment): monomeric derivative of DsRed fluorescent protein (Shaner et al., 2004) mammalian codon-optimized
   4046..4318    +  CDS            SYNE3 (fragment): SYNE3_HUMAN - Also known as C14orf139 From Homo sapiens (Human).
   4328..4376    +  polyA_signal   poly(A) signal: synthetic polyadenylation signal
   4399..4539    +  repeat_region  AAV2 ITR: inverted terminal repeat of adeno-associated virus serotype 2 inverted
   4544..4595    -  misc_feature   bom (fragment): basis of mobility region from pBR322
   4614..5069    +  rep_origin     f1 ori (sequence partly withheld): f1 bacteriophage origin of replication; arrow indicates direction of (+) strand synthesis
   5070..5119    -  misc_feature   bom (fragment): basis of mobility region from pBR322
   5221..5256    -  CDS            rop (fragment): Rop protein, which maintains plasmids at low copy number; rop
   5351..5455    +  promoter       AmpR promoter: bla
   5456..6316    +  CDS            AmpR: β-lactamase; bla; confers resistance to ampicillin, carbenicillin, and related antibiotics
   6487..7075    +  rep_origin     ori: high-copy-number ColE1/pMB1/pBR322/pUC origin of replication
