[The description below was written by a language model from this plasmid's Addgene catalogue record and pLannotate feature annotations shown in this document.]
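Description:
pAAV-Ai14-HITI is an AAV transfer plasmid built on the PX551 backbone and designed to deliver both a guide RNA and a knock-in donor for homology-independent targeted integration (HITI) with CRISPR/Cas9. It is propagated in E. coli as a high-copy plasmid through a ColE1/pUC-type origin with ampicillin selection (AmpR under its own promoter), and it also carries an f1/M13 phage origin. The payload lies between AAV2 inverted terminal repeats. The right ITR is annotated intact, whereas the left one is detected only as fragments, consistent with the depositor's note of an 11 bp deletion inherited from PX551 that they do not believe impaired packaging.

Within the ITRs, a human U6 (Pol III) promoter drives the Ai14-targeting guide fused to the S. pyogenes gRNA scaffold. Downstream sits a promoterless donor consisting of EGFP fused to three SV40 nuclear localization signals and followed by a rabbit β-globin polyadenylation signal. With no promoter of its own, this GFPNLS-pA cassette would be expected to give nuclear green fluorescence only after insertion at the guide's target site downstream of an active promoter, so it reports successful integration. A separate EF-1α promoter expresses mCherry fused to a KASH domain (annotated as a SYNE3 fragment), which tethers the red reporter to the nuclear envelope and marks transduced cells regardless of editing; it ends in a synthetic poly(A) signal. No Cas9 coding sequence is annotated, so the nuclease must be supplied separately. The two sequence records (depositor and repository sequencing) differ by one nucleotide in length and give essentially the same feature map. The construct is used for in vivo or in vitro HITI knock-in experiments at the Ai14 locus.
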