Addgene plasmid #87117: pAAV-Ai14-HITI
Purpose: AAV backbone plasmid including GFPNLS-pA knock-in donor and Ai14gRNA for HITI
Depositing lab: Juan Belmonte. Depositing organization: Salk Institute for Biological Studies. Publication: In vivo genome editing via CRISPR/Cas9 mediated homology-independent targeted integration. Suzuki K, Tsunekawa Y, Hernandez-Benitez R, Wu J, Zhu J, Kim EJ, Hatanaka F, Yamamoto M, Araoka T, Li Z, Kurita M, Hishida T, Li M, Aizawa E, Guo S, Chen S, Goebl A, Soligalla RD, Qu J, Jiang T, Fu X, Jafari M, Esteban CR, Berggren WT, Lajara J, Nunez-Delicado E, Guillen P, Campistol JM, Matsuzaki F, Liu GH, Magistretti P, Zhang K, Callaway EM, Zhang K, Belmonte JC. Nature. 2016 Dec 1;540(7631):144-149. doi: 10.1038/nature20565. Epub 2016 Nov 16. PubMed 27851729.
Backbone
  Vector backbone: PX551
  Backbone manufacturer: Addgene 60957
  Vector type: AAV, CRISPR
Growth in bacteria
  Bacterial resistance: Ampicillin, 100 μg/mL
  Growth temperature: 30°C
  Growth strain: NEB Stable
  Copy number: High Copy
Gene/Insert
  Gene/Insert name: U6-Ai14sgRNA-GFPNLS-EF1a-mCherryKASH-pA
  gRNA/shRNA sequence: GAGGAACTTCTTAGGGCCCG
  Species: Synthetic
  Cloning method: Ligation Independent Cloning
  Sequencing primers: 5′ unknown
Terms and licenses: Academic/Nonprofit Terms; Industry Terms: Not Available to Industry
Depositor comments: There is 11bp deletion in left ITR, which is from original backbone plasmid (i.e. PX551). We don't believe it interfered with packaging.
How to cite: pAAV-Ai14-HITI was a gift from Juan Belmonte (Addgene plasmid # 87117 ; http://n2t.net/addgene:87117 ; RRID:Addgene_87117)
